LOCUS       Exported 10168 bp ds-DNA circular SYN 12-MAY-2021
DEFINITION  synthetic circular DNA
ACCESSION   .
VERSION     .
KEYWORDS    pQint
SOURCE      synthetic DNA construct
  ORGANISM  synthetic DNA construct
REFERENCE   1 (bases 1 to 10168)
  AUTHORS   Tolonen AC, Chilaka AC, Church GM
  TITLE     Targeted gene inactivation in Clostridium phytofermentans shows that
            cellulose degradation requires the family 9 hydrolase Cphy3367.
  JOURNAL   Mol Microbiol. 2009 Dec . 74(6):1300-13.
  PUBMED    19775243
REFERENCE   2 (bases 1 to 10168)
  AUTHORS   .
  TITLE     Direct Submission
  JOURNAL   Exported May 12, 2021 from SnapGene Server 1.1.58
            http://www.snapgene.com
FEATURES             Location/Qualifiers
     source          1..10168
                     /organism="synthetic DNA construct"
                     /mol_type="other DNA"
     rep_origin      387..975
                     /direction=RIGHT
                     /label=ori
                     /note="high-copy-number ColE1/pMB1/pBR322/pUC origin of
                     replication"
     primer_bind     876..895
                     /label=pBR322ori-F
                     /note="pBR322 origin, forward primer"
     primer_bind     1129..1146
                     /label=L4440
                     /note="L4440 vector, forward primer"
     protein_bind    1263..1284
                     /label=CAP binding site
                     /bound_moiety="E. coli catabolite activator protein"
                     /note="CAP binding activates transcription in the presence
                     of cAMP."
     promoter        1299..1329
                     /label=lac promoter
                     /note="promoter for the E. coli lac operon"
     protein_bind    1337..1353
                     /label=lac operator
                     /bound_moiety="lac repressor encoded by lacI"
                     /note="The lac repressor binds to the lac operator to
                     inhibit transcription in E. coli. This inhibition can be
                     relieved by adding lactose or
                     isopropyl-beta-D-thiogalactopyranoside (IPTG)."
     primer_bind     1342..1364
                     /label=M13/pUC Reverse
                     /note="In lacZ gene"
     primer_bind     1361..1377
                     /label=M13 rev
                     /note="common sequencing primer, one of multiple similar
                     variants"
     primer_bind     1361..1377
                     /label=M13 Reverse
                     /note="In lacZ gene. Also called M13-rev"
     primer_bind     2659..2678
                     /label=T7
                     /note="T7 promoter, forward primer"
     promoter        2659..2677
                     /label=T7 promoter
                     /note="promoter for bacteriophage T7 RNA polymerase"
     RBS             2840..2862
                     /note="efficient ribosome binding site from bacteriophage
                     T7 gene 10 (Olins and Rangwala, 1989)"
     primer_bind     complement(4876..4892)
                     /label=M13 fwd
                     /note="common sequencing primer, one of multiple similar
                     variants"
     primer_bind     complement(5056..5072)
                     /label=M13 fwd
                     /note="common sequencing primer, one of multiple similar
                     variants"
     CDS             complement(5391..5762)
                     /codon_start=1
                     /gene="traJ"
                     /product="oriT-recognizing protein"
                     /label=traJ
                     /translation="MADETKPTRKGSPPIKVYCLPDERRAIEEKAAAAGMSLSAYLLAV
                     GQGYKITGVVDYEHVRELARINGDLGRLGGLLKLWLTDDPRTARFGDATILALLAKIEE
                     KQDELGKVMMGVVRPRAEP"
     oriT            5795..5904
                     /note="incP origin of transfer"
ORIGIN
        1 ggaccacttc tgcgctcggc ccttccggct ggctggttta ttgctgataa atctggagcc
       61 ggtgagcgtg ggtctcgcgg tatcattgca gcactggggc cagatggtaa gccctcccgt
      121 atcgtagtta tctacacgac ggggagtcag gcaactatgg atgaacgaaa tagacagatc
      181 gctgagatag gtgcctcact gattaagcat tggtaactgt cagaccaagt ttactcatat
      241 atactttaga ttgatttaaa acttcatttt taatttaaaa ggatctaggt gaagatcctt
      301 tttgataatc tcatgaccaa aatcccttaa cgtgagtttt cgttccactg agcgtcagac
      361 cccgtagaaa agatcaaagg atcttcttga gatccttttt ttctgcgcgt aatctgctgc
      421 ttgcaaacaa aaaaaccacc gctaccagcg gtggtttgtt tgccggatca agagctacca
      481 actctttttc cgaaggtaac tggcttcagc agagcgcaga taccaaatac tgtccttcta
      541 gtgtagccgt agttaggcca ccacttcaag aactctgtag caccgcctac atacctcgct
      601 ctgctaatcc tgttaccagt ggctgctgcc agtggcgata agtcgtgtct taccgggttg
      661 gactcaagac gatagttacc ggataaggcg cagcggtcgg gctgaacggg gggttcgtgc
      721 acacagccca gcttggagcg aacgacctac accgaactga gatacctaca gcgtgagcta
      781 tgagaaagcg ccacgcttcc cgaagggaga aaggcggaca ggtatccggt aagcggcagg
      841 gtcggaacag gagagcgcac gagggagctt ccagggggaa acgcctggta tctttatagt
      901 cctgtcgggt ttcgccacct ctgacttgag cgtcgatttt tgtgatgctc gtcagggggg
      961 cggagcctat ggaaaaacgc cagcaacgcg gcctttttac ggttcctggc cttttgctgg
     1021 ccttttgctc acatgttctt tcctgcgtta tcccctgatt ctgtggataa ccgtattacc
     1081 gcctttgagt gagctgatac cgctcgccgc agccgaacga ccgagcgcag cgagtcagtg
     1141 agcgaggaag cggaagagcg cccaatacgc aaaccgcctc tccccgcgcg ttggccgatt
     1201 cattaatgca gctggcacga caggtttccc gactggaaag cgggcagtga gcgcaacgca
     1261 attaatgtga gttagctcac tcattaggca ccccaggctt tacactttat gcttccggct
     1321 cgtatgttgt gtggaattgt gagcggataa caatttcaca caggaaacag ctatgaccat
     1381 gattacaagc ttgcatgcct gcagtttggt caacatttaa cctctaatct tctagttcat
     1441 ttatatgtcc atgaattgaa tttcatacat agttttcaat tgtatggatg tagtatgaca
     1501 gaaaatcaaa aaatcatact tattatattt aggtagttac tgttaatttt tagtatgtta
     1561 atttctaatc tgagttcttt ccgtattata ataagtgtaa agatcacacc atatttttac
     1621 agtttttaca cgtttcatta ataatttctt atatttcttt atttgtttgt aaaatttact
     1681 taaatttcgc cagaaaacaa aagaaagcct ttactaatta atagtttagt gatactcttt
     1741 tatgtaggta ttttttaaaa tacattaaac ctaggtaatt gaggaaagtt acaattacca
     1801 ttatataagg aggatattca aaccatatgg gatccccagc ttataattat ccttagattt
     1861 catcaatgtg cgcccagata gggtgttaag tcaagtagtt taaggtacta ctctgtaaga
     1921 taacacagaa aacagccaac ctaaccgaaa agcgaaagct gatacgggaa cagagcacgg
     1981 ttggaaagcg atgagttacc taaagacaat cgggtacgac tgagtcgcaa tgttaatcag
     2041 atataaggta taagttgtgt ttactgaacg caagtttcta atttcgatta aatctcgata
     2101 gaggaaagtg tctgaaacct ctagtacaaa gaaaggtaag ttagcattga tgacttatct
     2161 gttatcacca catttgtaca atctgtagga gaacctatgg gaacgaaacg aaagcgatgc
     2221 cgagaatctg aatttaccaa gacttaacac taactgggga taccctaaac aagaatgcct
     2281 aatagaaagg aggaaaaagg ctatagcact agagcttgaa aatcttgcaa gggtacggag
     2341 tactcgtagt agtctgagaa gggtaacgcc ctttacatgg caaaggggta cagttattgt
     2401 gtactaaaat taaaaattga ttagggagga aaacctcaaa atgaaaccaa caatggcaat
     2461 tttagaaaga atcagtaaaa attcacaaga aaatatagac gaagttttta caagacttta
     2521 tcgttatctt ttacgtccag atatttatta cgtggcgacg cgttgggaaa tggcaatgat
     2581 agcgaaacaa cgtaaaactc ttgttgtatg ctttcattgt catcgtcacg tgattcataa
     2641 acacaagtga atgtcgacta atacgactca ctatagggtc gacagtgaat ttttacgaac
     2701 gaacaataac agagccgtat actccgagag gggtacgtac ggttcccgaa gagggtggtg
     2761 caaaccagtc acagtaatgt gaacaaggcg gtacctccct acttcaccat atcattttct
     2821 gcagccccct agaaataatt ttgtttaact ttaagaagga gatatacata tatggctaga
     2881 tcgtccattc cgacagcatc gccagtcact atggcgtgct gctagcgcta tatgcgttga
     2941 tgcaatttct atgcactcgt agtagtctga gaagggtaac gccctttaca tggcaaaggg
     3001 gtacagttat tgtgtactaa aattaaaaat tgattaggga ggaaaacctc aaaatgaaac
     3061 caacaatggc aattttagaa agaatcagta aaaattcaca agaaaatata gacgaagttt
     3121 ttacaagact ttatcgttat cttttacgtc cagatattta ttacgtggcg tatcaaaatt
     3181 tatattccaa taaaggagct tccacaaaag gaatattaga tgatacagcg gatggcttta
     3241 gtgaagaaaa aataaaaaag attattcaat ctttaaaaga cggaacttac tatcctcaac
     3301 ctgtacgaag aatgtatatt gcaaaaaaga attctaaaaa gatgagacct ttaggaattc
     3361 caactttcac agataaattg atccaagaag ctgtgagaat aattcttgaa tctatctatg
     3421 aaccggtatt cgaagatgtg tctcacggtt ttagacctca acgaagctgt cacacagctt
     3481 tgaaaacaat caaaagagag tttggcggcg caagatggtt tgtggaggga gatataaaag
     3541 gctgcttcga taatatagac cacgttacac tcattggact catcaatctt aaaatcaaag
     3601 atatgaaaat gagccaattg atttataaat ttctaaaagc aggttatctg gaaaactggc
     3661 agtatcacaa aacttacagc ggaacacctc aaggtggaat tctatctcct cttttggcca
     3721 acatctatct tcatgaattg gataagtttg ttttacaact caaaatgaag tttgaccgag
     3781 aaagtccaga aagaataaca cctgaatatc gggagctcca caatgagata aaaagaattt
     3841 ctcaccgtct caagaagttg gagggtgaag aaaaagctaa agttctttta gaatatcaag
     3901 aaaaacgtaa aagattaccc acactcccct gtacctcaca gacaaataaa gtattgaaat
     3961 acgtccggta tgcggacgac ttcattatct ctgttaaagg aagcaaagag gactgtcaat
     4021 ggataaaaga acaattaaaa ctttttattc ataacaagct aaaaatggaa ttgagtgaag
     4081 aaaaaacact catcacacat agcagtcaac ccgctcgttt tctgggatat gatatacgag
     4141 taaggagatc tggaacgata aaacgatctg gtaaagtcaa aaagagaaca ctcaatggga
     4201 gtgtagaact ccttattcct cttcaagaca aaattcgtca atttattttt gacaagaaaa
     4261 tagctatcca aaagaaagat agctcatggt ttccagttca caggaaatat cttattcgtt
     4321 caacagactt agaaatcatc acaatttata attctgaact ccgcgggatt tgtaattact
     4381 acggtctagc aagtaatttt aaccagctca attattttgc ttatcttatg gaatacagct
     4441 gtctaaaaac gatagcctcc aaacataagg gaacactttc aaaaaccatt tccatgttta
     4501 aagatggaag tggttcgtgg gggatcccgt atgagataaa gcaaggtaag cagcgccgtt
     4561 attttgcaaa ttttagtgaa tgtaaatccc cttatcaatt tacggatgag ataagtcaag
     4621 ctcctgtatt gtatggctat gcccggaata ctcttgaaaa caggttaaaa gctaaatgtt
     4681 gtgaattatg tgggacgtct gatgaaaata cttcctatga aattcaccat gtcaataagg
     4741 tcaaaaatct taaaggcaaa gaaaaatggg aaatggcaat gatagcgaaa caacgtaaaa
     4801 ctcttgttgt atgctttcat tgtcatcgtc acgtgattca taaacacaag tgagatgggt
     4861 accctcgagg aattcactgg ccgtcgtttt acaacgtcgt gactgggaaa accctggcgt
     4921 tacccaactt aatcgccttg cagcacatcc ccctttcgcc agctggcgta atagcgaaga
     4981 ggcccgcacc gatcgccctt cccaacagtt gcgcagcctg aatggcgaat ggcgggtacc
     5041 gagctcgaat tcggcactgg ccgtcgtttt acaacgtcgt gactgggaaa accctggcgt
     5101 tacccaactt aatcgccttg cagcacatcc ccctttcgcc agctggcgta atagcgaaga
     5161 ggcccgcacc gatcgccctt cccaacagtt gcgcagcctg aatggcgaat ggcgcctgat
     5221 gcggtatttt ctccttacgc atctgtgcgg tatttcacac cggatcggtc ttgccttgct
     5281 cgtcggtgat gtacttcacc agctccgcga agtcgctctt cttgatggag cgcatgggga
     5341 cgtgcttggc aatcacgcgc accccccggc cgttttagcg gctaaaaaag tcatggctct
     5401 gccctcgggc ggaccacgcc catcatgacc ttgccaagct cgtcctgctt ctcttcgatc
     5461 ttcgccagca gggcgaggat cgtggcatca ccgaaccgcg ccgtgcgcgg gtcgtcggtg
     5521 agccagagtt tcagcaggcc gcccaggcgg cccaggtcgc cattgatgcg ggccagctcg
     5581 cggacgtgct catagtccac gacgcccgtg attttgtagc cctggccgac ggccagcagg
     5641 taggccgaca ggctcatgcc ggccgccgcc gccttttcct caatcgctct tcgttcgtct
     5701 ggaaggcagt acaccttgat aggtgggctg cccttcctgg ttggcttggt ttcatcagcc
     5761 atccgcttgc cctcatctgt tacgccggcg gtagccggcc agcctcgcag agcaggattc
     5821 ccgttgagca ccgccaggtg cgaataaggg acagtgaaga aggaacaccc gctcgcgggt
     5881 gggcctactt cacctatcct gcccggctga cgccgttgga tacaccaagg aaagtctaca
     5941 cgaacccttt ggcaaaatcc tgtatatcgt gcgaaaaagg atggatatac cgaaaaaatc
     6001 gctataatga ccccgaagca gggttatgca gcggaaaaga tccgtcgacc ttagaagcaa
     6061 acttaagagt gtgttgatag tgcagtatct taaaattttg tgtataatag gaattgaagt
     6121 taaattagat gctaaaaatt tgtaattaag aaggagggat tcgtcatgtt ggtattccaa
     6181 atgcgtaatg tagataaaac atctactgtt ttgaaacaga ctaaaaacag tgattacgca
     6241 gataaataaa tacgttagat taattcctac cagtgactaa tcttatgact ttttaaacag
     6301 ataactaaaa ttacaaacaa atcgtttaac ttctgtattt atttacagat gtaatcactt
     6361 caggagtaat tacatgaaca aaaatataaa atattctcaa aactttttaa cgagtgaaaa
     6421 agtactcaac caaataataa aacaattgaa tttaaaagaa accgataccg tttacgaaat
     6481 tggaacaggt aaagggcatt taacgacgaa actggctaaa ataagtaaac aggtaacgtc
     6541 tattgaatta gacagtcatc tattcaactt atcgtcagaa aaattaaaac tgaacattcg
     6601 tgtcacttta attcaccaag atattctaca gtttcaattc cctaacaaac agaggtataa
     6661 aattgttggg agtattcctt accatttaag cacacaaatt attaaaaaag tggtttttga
     6721 aagccatgcg tctgacatct atctgattgt tgaagaagga ttctacaagc gtaccttgga
     6781 tattcaccga acactagggt tgctcttgca cactcaagtc tcgattcagc aattgcttaa
     6841 gctgccagcg gaatgctttc atcctaaacc aaaagtaaac agtgtcttaa taaaacttac
     6901 ccgccatacc acagatgttc cagataaata ttggaagcta tatacgtact ttgtttcaaa
     6961 atgggtcaat cgagaatatc gtcaactgtt tactaaaaat cagtttcatc aagcaatgaa
     7021 acacgccaaa gtaaacaatt taagtaccat tacttatgag caagtattgt ctatttttaa
     7081 tagttatcta ttatttaacg ggaggaaata attctatgag tcgctttttt aaatttggaa
     7141 agttacacgt tactaaaggg aatggagata aattattaga tatactactg acagcttcca
     7201 agaagctaaa gaggtcccta gcgcctacgg ggaatttgta aatcaaaaga aaaattctcc
     7261 caagaattag aaatgagtag atcaaattat tcacgaatag aatcaggaaa atcagatcca
     7321 accataaaaa cactagaaca aattgcaaag ttaactaact caacgctagt agtggattta
     7381 atcccaaatg agccaacaga accagaacca gaaacagaat cagaacaagt aacattggat
     7441 ttagaaatgg aagaagaaaa aagcaatgac ttcgtgtgaa taatgcacga aatcgttgct
     7501 tatttttttt taaaagcggt atactagata taacgaaaca acgaactgaa tagaaacgaa
     7561 aaaagagcca tgacacattt ataaaatgtt tgacgacatt ttataaatgc atagcccgat
     7621 aagattgcca aaccaacgct tatcagttag tcagatgaac tcttccctcg taagaagtta
     7681 tttaattaac tttgtttgaa gacggtatat aaccgtacta tcattatata gggaaatcag
     7741 agagttttca agtatctaag ctactgaatt taagaattgt taagcaatca atcggaaatc
     7801 gtttgattgc tttttttgta ttcatttata gaaggtggag tttgtatgaa tcatgatgaa
     7861 tgtaaaactt atataaaaaa tagtttattg gagataagaa aattagcaaa tatctataca
     7921 ctagaaacgt ttaagaaaga gttagaaaag agaaatatct acttagaaac aaaatcagat
     7981 aagtattttt cttcggaggg ggaagattat atatataagt taatagaaaa taacaaaata
     8041 atttattcga ttagtggaaa aaaattgact tataaaggaa aaaaatcttt ttcaaaacat
     8101 gcaatattga aacagttgaa tgaaaaagca aaccaagtta attaaacaac ctattttata
     8161 ggatttatag gaaaggagaa cagctgaatg aatatccctt ttgttgtaga aactgtgctt
     8221 catgacggct tgttaaagta caaatttaaa aatagtaaaa ttcgctcaat cactaccaag
     8281 ccaggtaaaa gcaaaggggc tatttttgcg tatcgctcaa aatcaagcat gattggcggt
     8341 cgtggtgttg ttctgacttc cgaggaagcg attcaagaaa atcaagatac atttacacat
     8401 tggacaccca acgtttatcg ttatggaacg tatgcagacg aaaaccgttc atacacgaaa
     8461 ggacattctg aaaacaattt aagacaaatc aataccttct ttattgattt tgatattcac
     8521 acggcaaaag aaactatttc agcaagcgat attttaacaa ccgctattga tttaggtttt
     8581 atgcctacta tgattatcaa atctgataaa ggttatcaag catattttgt tttagaaacg
     8641 ccagtctatg tgacttcaaa atcagaattt aaatctgtca aagcagccaa aataatttcg
     8701 caaaatatcc gagaatattt tggaaagtct ttgccagttg atctaacgtg taatcatttt
     8761 ggtattgctc gcataccaag aacggacaat gtagaatttt ttgatcctaa ttaccgttat
     8821 tctttcaaag aatggcaaga ttggtctttc aaacaaacag ataataaggg ctttactcgt
     8881 tcaagtctaa cggttttaag cggtacagaa ggcaaaaaac aagtagatga accctggttt
     8941 aatctcttat tgcacgaaac gaaattttca ggagaaaagg gtttaatagg gcgtaataac
     9001 gtcatgttta ccctctcttt agcctacttt agttcaggct attcaatcga aacgtgcgaa
     9061 tataatatgt ttgagtttaa taatcgatta gatcaaccct tagaagaaaa agaagtaatc
     9121 aaaattgtta gaagtgccta ttcagaaaac tatcaagggg ctaataggga atacattacc
     9181 attctttgca aagcttgggt atcaagtgat ttaaccagta aagatttatt tgtccgtcaa
     9241 gggtggttta aattcaagaa aaaaagaagc gaacgtcaac gtgttcattt gtcagaatgg
     9301 aaagaagatt taatggctta tattagcgaa aaaagcgatg tatacaagcc ttatttagtg
     9361 acgaccaaaa aagagattag agaagtgcta ggcattcctg aacggacatt agataaattg
     9421 ctgaaggtac tgaaggcgaa tcaggaaatt ttctttaaga ttaaaccagg aagaaatggt
     9481 ggcattcaac ttgctagtgt taaatcattg ttgctatcga tcattaaagt aaaaaaagaa
     9541 gaaaaagaaa gctatataaa ggcgctgaca aattcttttg acttagagca tacattcatt
     9601 caagagactt taaacaagct agcagaacgc cctaaaacgg acacacaact cgatttgttt
     9661 agctatgata caggctgaaa ataaaacccg cactatgcca ttacatttat atctatgata
     9721 cgtgtttgtt ttttctttgc tgtttagcga atgattagca gaaatataca gagtaagatt
     9781 ttaattaatt attaggggga gaaggagaga gtagcccgaa aacttttagt tggcttggac
     9841 tgaacgaagt gagggaaagg ctactaaaac gtcgaggggc agtgagagcg aagcgaacac
     9901 ttgatttttt aattttctat cttttatagg tcattagagt atacttattt gtcctataaa
     9961 ctatttagca gcataataga tttattgaat aggtcattta agttgagcat attagaggag
    10021 gaaaatcttg gagaaatatt tgaagaaccc gattacatgg attggattag ttcttgtggt
    10081 tacgtggttt ttaactaaaa gtagtgaatt tttgattttt ggtgtgtgtg tcttgttgtt
    10141 agtatttgct agtcaaagtg attaaata
//
