[The description below was written by a language model from this plasmid's Addgene catalogue record and the feature table of its GenBank file.]
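Description:
pQint is a bacterial gene-inactivation plasmid built on the pAT19 backbone. It is designed to make targeted insertions in the chromosome of Clostridium phytofermentans using a group II intron. The record gives a backbone of about 6.6 kb and an insert of about 3.6 kb placed at a SmaI site that was destroyed during cloning, which matches the 10,168 bp circular sequence on file. The plasmid acts as a shuttle vector. A high-copy ColE1/pUC-type origin supports replication in E. coli, and the catalogue states that it also replicates in C. phytofermentans. Erythromycin is the selectable marker in both hosts. Neither the erythromycin resistance gene nor a Gram-positive replicon is annotated in the feature table, so the annotation is clearly incomplete. An incP origin of transfer (oriT) and the adjacent traJ gene, which encodes the oriT-recognizing protein, are present. These elements allow the plasmid to be mobilized by conjugation from a suitable E. coli donor.

The insert lies within the pUC-style lac region, downstream of the CAP site, lac promoter and lac operator and between the M13 primer sites. The only features annotated inside it are a T7 promoter and a phage T7 gene 10 ribosome binding site. The intron RNA, any intron-encoded protein and the promoter that drives expression in Clostridium are not annotated or stated. In group II intron systems, the intron's target-recognition sequences are reprogrammed so that it inserts into a chosen gene. Consistent with this, the depositor notes that the intron targeting sequence must be replaced before use. This makes a 12-nucleotide discrepancy between the depositor's and the repository's sequences in that region inconsequential. The associated study used this approach to show that cellulose degradation requires the hydrolase Cphy3367.
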