Addgene plasmid #25819: pQint
Depositing lab: George Church. Depositing organization: Harvard Medical School. Publication: Targeted gene inactivation in Clostridium phytofermentans shows that cellulose degradation requires the family 9 hydrolase Cphy3367. Tolonen AC, Chilaka AC, Church GM. Mol Microbiol. 2009 Dec . 74(6):1300-13. 10.1111/j.1365-2958.2009.06890.x PubMed 19775243.
Backbone
  Vector backbone: pAT19
  Backbone size w/o insert (bp): 6559
  Vector type: bacterial gene inactivation
  Selectable markers: erythromycin
Growth in bacteria
  Bacterial resistance: Erythromycin, 200 μg/mL
  Growth temperature: 37°C
  Growth strain: DH5alpha
  Growth instructions: replicates in Clostridium phytofermentans and E.coli with 200ug/ml erm
  Copy number: High Copy
Gene/Insert
  Gene/Insert name: qQint
  Insert size (bp): 3609
  Mutation: plasmid to make targeted insertions in Clostridium phytofermentans chromosome using group II intron
  Cloning method: Restriction Enzyme; 5′ cloning site SmaI (destroyed during cloning); 3′ cloning site SmaI (destroyed during cloning)
  Sequencing primers: 5′ n/a
Terms and licenses: Academic/Nonprofit Terms; Industry Terms: Not Available to Industry
Depositor comments: Between Addgene sequence and author sequence, there is a 12 nucleotide mismatched region. It is in the intron sequence, which needs to be replaced in order to use the plasmid and should not be of concern.
How to cite: pQint was a gift from George Church (Addgene plasmid # 25819 ; http://n2t.net/addgene:25819 ; RRID:Addgene_25819)
