>Addgene plasmid #25819 | pQint | addgene partial sequence | sequence record 31008 | 25819 with M13pUC-fwd
CAACATTTAGCTTTTAACCTGTTTTCAAGAGTATTCCGGGCATAGCCATACAATACAGGAGCTTGACTTA
TCTCATCCGTAAATTGATAAGGGGATTTACATTCACTAAAATTTGCAAAATAACGGCGCTGCTTACCTTG
CTTTATCTCATACGGGATCCCCCACGAACCACTTCCATCTTTAAACATGGAAATGGTTTTTGAAAGTGTT
CCCTTATGTTTGGAGGCTATCGTTTTTAGACAGCTGTATTCCATAAGATAAGCAAAATAATTGAGCTGGT
TAAAATTACTTGCTAGACCGTAGTAATTACAAATCCCGCGGAGTTCAGAATTATAAATTGTGATGATTTC
TAAGTCTGTTGAACGAATAAGATATTTCCTGTGAACTGGAAACCATGAGCTATCTTTCTTTTGGATAGCT
ATTTTCTTGTCAAAAATAAATTGACGAATTTTGTCTTGAAGAGGAATAAGGAGTTCTACACTCCCATTGA
GTGTTCTCTTTTTGACTTTACCAGATCGTTTTATCGTTCCAGATCTCCTTACTCGTATATCATATCCCAG
AAAACGAGCGGGTTGACTGCTATGTGTGATGAGTGTTTTTTCTTCACTCAATTCCATTTTTAGCTTGTTA
TGAATAAAAAGTTTTAATTGTTCTTTTATCCATTGACAGTCCTCTTTGCTTCCTTTAAC
