>Addgene plasmid #25819 | pQint | addgene partial sequence | sequence record 31009 | 25819 with M13rev
GCTGAGCCTGCGGTTTGGTCACATTTAACCTCTAATCTTCTAGTTCATTTATATGTCCATGAATTGAATT
TCATACATAGTTTTCAATTGTATGGATGTAGTATGACAGAAAATCAAAAAATCATACTTATTATATTTAG
GTAGTTACTGTTAATTTTTAGTATGTTAATTTCTAATCTGAGTTCTTTCCGTATTATAATAAGTGTAAAG
ATCACACCATATTTTTACAGTTTTTACACGTTTCATTAATAATTTCTTATATTTCTTTATTTGTTTGTAA
AATTTACTTAAATTTCGCCAGAAAACAAAAGAAAGCCTTTACTAATTAATAGTTTAGTGATACTCTTTTA
TGTAGGTATTTTTTAAAATACATTAAACCTAGGTAATTGAGGAAAGTTACAATTACCATTATATAAGGAG
GATATTCAAACCATATGGGATCCCCAGCTTCGTCGATCGTGAAGATTTAATCAATGTGCGCCCAGATAGG
GTGTTAAGTCAAGTAGTTTAAGGTACTACTCTGTAAGATAACACAGAAAACAGCCAACCTAACCGAAAAG
CGAAAGCTGATACGGGAACAGAGCACGGTTGGAAAGCGATGAGTTACCTAAAGACAATCGGGTACGACTG
AGTCGCAATGTTAATCAGATATAAGGTATAAGTTGTGTTTACTGAACGCAAGTTTCTAATTTCGGTTAAA
TCTCGATAGAGGAAAGTGTCTGAAACCTCTAGTACAAAGAAAGGTAAGTTAGCATTGATGACTTATCTGT
TATCACCACATTTGTACNATCTGTAGGAGAACCTATGGGAACGAAACGAAAGCGATGCCGAGAATCTGAA
TTTACCAAGACTTAACACTAACTGGGGATACCCTAAACAAGAATGCCTAATAGAA
